>Addgene plasmid #36113 | mcherry Beta 3 | depositor partial sequence | sequence record 44769 | mcherry Beta 3 sequence 5428 bps
GACGGATCGGGAGATCTCCCGATCCCCTATGGTGCACTCTCAGTACAATCTGCTCTGATGCCGCATAGTT
AAGCCAGTATCTGCTCCCTGCTTGTGTGTTGGAGGTCGCTGAGTAGTGCGCGAGCAAAATTTAAGCTACA
ACAAGGCAAGGCTTGACCGACAATTGCATGAAGAATCTGCTTAGGGTTAGGCGTTTTGCGCTGCTTCGCG
ATGTACGGGCCAGATATACGCGTTGACATTGATTATTGACTAGTTATTAATAGTAATCAATTACGGGGTC
ATTAGTTCATAGCCCATATATGGAGTTCCGCGTTACATAACTTACGGTAAATGGCCCGCCTGGCTGACCG
CCCAACGACCCCCGCCCATTGACGTCAATAATGACGTATGTTCCCATAGTAACGCCAATAGGGACTTTCC
ATTGACGTCAATGGGTGGAGTATTTACGGTAAACTGCCCACTTGGCAGTACATCAAGTGTATCATATGCC
AAGTACGCCCCCTATTGACGTCAATGACGGTAAATGGCCCGCCTGGCATTATGCCCAGTACATGACCTTA
TGGGACTTTCCTACTTGGCAGTACATCTACGTATTAGTCATCGCTATTACCATGGTGATGCGGTTTTGGC
AGTACATCAATGGGCGTGGATAGCGGTTTGACTCACGGGGATTTCCAAGTCTCCACCCCATTGACGTCAA
TGGGAGTTTGTTTTGGCACCAAAATCAACGGGACTTTCCAAAATGTCGTAACAACTCCGCCCCATTGACG
CAAATGGGCGGTAGGCGTGTACGGTGGGAGGTCTATATAAGCAGAGCTCTCTGGCTAACTAGAGAACCCA
CTGCTTACTGGCTTATCGAAATTAATACGACTCACTATAGGGAGACCCAAGCTGGCTAGCGTTTAAACTT
AAGCTTGGTACCGAGCTCGGATCCACTAGTCCAGTGTGGTGGAATTCTGCAGATATCCAGCACAGTGGCG
GCCGCTCGAGTCTAGAGGGCCCGTTTAAACCCGCTGATCAGCCTCGACTGTGCCTTCTAGTTGCCAGCCA
TCTGTTGTTTGCCCCTCCCCCGTGCCTTCCTTGACCCTGGAAGGTGCCACTCCCACTGTCCTTTCCTAAT
AAAATGAGGAAATTGCATCGCATTGTCTGAGTAGGTGTCATTCTATTCTGGGGGGTGGGGTGGGGCAGGA
CAGCAAGGGGGAGGATTGGGAAGACAATAGCAGGCATGCTGGGGATGCGGTGGGCTCTATGGCTTCTGAG
GCGGAAAGAACCAGCTGGGGCTCTAGGGGGTATCCCC
[124 nt withheld, positions 1298-1421]
C
[91 nt withheld, positions 1423-1513]
A
[49 nt withheld, positions 1515-1563]
CCTTTGACGTTGGAGTCCACGTTCTTT
[37 nt withheld, positions 1591-1627]
ACCCTATCTCGGTCTATTCTTTTGATTTATAAGGGATTTTGCCGATTTCGGCCTATTGGTTAAAAAATGA
GCTGATTTAACAAAAATTTAACGCGAATTAATTCTGTGGAATGTGTGTCAGTTAGGGTGTGGAAAGTCCC
CAGGCTCCCCAGCAGGCAGAAGTATGCAAAGCATGCATCTCAATTAGTCAGCAACCAGGTGTGGAAAGTC
CCCAGGCTCCCCAGCAGGCAGAAGTATGCAAAGCATGCATCTCAATTAGTCAGCAACCATAGTCCCGCCC
CTAACTCCGCCCATCCCGCCCCTAACTCCGCCCAGTTCCGCCCATTCTCCGCCCCATGGCTGACTAATTT
TTTTTATTTATGCAGAGGCCGAGGCCGCCTCTGCCTCTGAGCTATTCCAGAAGTAGTGAGGAGGCTTTTT
TGGAGGCCTAGGCTTTTGCAAAAAGCTCCCGGGAGCTTGTATATCCATTTTCGGATCTGATCAAGAGACA
GGATGAGGATCGTTTCGCATGATTGAACAAGATGGATTGCACGCAGGTTCTCCGGCCGCTTGGGTGGAGA
GGCTATTCGGCTATGACTGGGCACAACAGACAATCGGCTGCTCTGATGCCGCCGTGTTCCGGCTGTCAGC
GCAGGGGCGCCCGGTTCTTTTTGTCAAGACCGACCTGTCCGGTGCCCTGAATGAACTGCAGGACGAGGCA
GCGCGGCTATCGTGGCTGGCCACGACGGGCGTTCCTTGCGCAGCTGTGCTCGACGTTGTCACTGAAGCGG
GAAGGGACTGGCTGCTATTGGGCGAAGTGCCGGGGCAGGATCTCCTGTCATCTCACCTTGCTCCTGCCGA
GAAAGTATCCATCATGGCTGATGCAATGCGGCGGCTGCATACGCTTGATCCGGCTACCTGCCCATTCGAC
CACCAAGCGAAACATCGCATCGAGCGAGCACGTACTCGGATGGAAGCCGGTCTTGTCGATCAGGATGATC
TGGACGAAGAGCATCAGGGGCTCGCGCCAGCCGAACTGTTCGCCAGGCTCAAGGCGCGCATGCCCGACGG
CGAGGATCTCGTCGTGACCCATGGCGATGCCTGCTTGCCGAATATCATGGTGGAAAATGGCCGCTTTTCT
GGATTCATCGACTGTGGCCGGCTGGGTGTGGCGGACCGCTATCAGGACATAGCGTTGGCTACCCGTGATA
TTGCTGAAGAGCTTGGCGGCGAATGGGCTGACCGCTTCCTCGTGCTTTACGGTATCGCCGCTCCCGATTC
GCAGCGCATCGCCTTCTATCGCCTTCTTGACGAGTTCTTCTGAGCGGGACTCTGGGGTTCGAAATGACCG
ACCAAGCGACGCCCAACCTGCCATCACGAGATTTCGATTCCACCGCCGCCTTCTATGAAAGGTTGGGCTT
CGGAATCGTTTTCCGGGACGCCGGCTGGATGATCCTCCAGCGCGGGGATCTCATGCTGGAGTTCTTCGCC
CACCCCAACTTGTTTATTGCAGCTTATAATGGTTACAAATAAAGCAATAGCATCACAAATTTCACAAATA
AAGCATTTTTTTCACTGCATTCTAGTTGTGGTTTGTCCAAACTCATCAATGTATCTTATCATGTCTGTAT
ACCGTCGACCTCTAGCTAGAGCTTGGCGTAATCATGGTCATAGCTGTTTCCTGTGTGAAATTGTTATCCG
CTCACAATTCCACACAACATACGAGCCGGAAGCATAAAGTGTAAAGCCTGGGGTGCCTAATGAGTGAGCT
AACTCACATTAATTGCGTTGCGCTCACTGCCCGCTTTCCAGTCGGGAAACCTGTCGTGCCAGCTGCATTA
ATGAATCGGCCAACGCGCGGGGAGAGGCGGTTTGCGTATTGGGCGCTCTTCCGCTTCCTCGCTCACTGAC
TCGCTGCGCTCGGTCGTTCGGCTGCGGCGAGCGGTATCAGCTCACTCAAAGGCGGTAATACGGTTATCCA
CAGAATCAGGGGATAACGCAGGAAAGAACATGTGAGCAAAAGGCCAGCAAAAGGCCAGGAACCGTAAAAA
GGCCGCGTTGCTGGCGTTTTTCCATAGGCTCCGCCCCCCTGACGAGCATCACAAAAATCGACGCTCAAGT
CAGAGGTGGCGAAACCCGACAGGACTATAAAGATACCAGGCGTTTCCCCCTGGAAGCTCCCTCGTGCGCT
CTCCTGTTCCGACCCTGCCGCTTACCGGATACCTGTCCGCCTTTCTCCCTTCGGGAAGCGTGGCGCTTTC
TCATAGCTCACGCTGTAGGTATCTCAGTTCGGTGTAGGTCGTTCGCTCCAAGCTGGGCTGTGTGCACGAA
CCCCCCGTTCAGCCCGACCGCTGCGCCTTATCCGGTAACTATCGTCTTGAGTCCAACCCGGTAAGACACG
ACTTATCGCCACTGGCAGCAGCCACTGGTAACAGGATTAGCAGAGCGAGGTATGTAGGCGGTGCTACAGA
GTTCTTGAAGTGGTGGCCTAACTACGGCTACACTAGAAGAACAGTATTTGGTATCTGCGCTCTGCTGAAG
CCAGTTACCTTCGGAAAAAGAGTTGGTAGCTCTTGATCCGGCAAACAAACCACCGCTGGTAGCGGTTTTT
TTGTTTGCAAGCAGCAGATTACGCGCAGAAAAAAAGGATCTCAAGAAGATCCTTTGATCTTTTCTACGGG
GTCTGACGCTCAGTGGAACGAAAACTCACGTTAAGGGATTTTGGTCATGAGATTATCAAAAAGGATCTTC
ACCTAGATCCTTTTAAATTAAAAATGAAGTTTTAAATCAATCTAAAGTATATATGAGTAAACTTGGTCTG
ACAGTTACCAATGCTTAATCAGTGAGGCACCTATCTCAGCGATCTGTCTATTTCGTTCATCCATAGTTGC
CTGACTCCCCGTCGTGTAGATAACTACGATACGGGAGGGCTTACCATCTGGCCCCAGTGCTGCAATGATA
CCGCGAGACCCACGCTCACCGGCTCCAGATTTATCAGCAATAAACCAGCCAGCCGGAAGGGCCGAGCGCA
GAAGTGGTCCTGCAACTTTATCCGCCTCCATCCAGTCTATTAATTGTTGCCGGGAAGCTAGAGTAAGTAG
TTCGCCAGTTAATAGTTTGCGCAACGTTGTTGCCATTGCTACAGGCATCGTGGTGTCACGCTCGTCGTTT
GGTATGGCTTCATTCAGCTCCGGTTCCCAACGATCAAGGCGAGTTACATGATCCCCCATGTTGTGCAAAA
AAGCGGTTAGCTCCTTCGGTCCTCCGATCGTTGTCAGAAGTAAGTTGGCCGCAGTGTTATCACTCATGGT
TATGGCAGCACTGCATAATTCTCTTACTGTCATGCCATCCGTAAGATGCTTTTCTGTGACTGGTGAGTAC
TCAACCAAGTCATTCTGAGAATAGTGTATGCGGCGACCGAGTTGCTCTTGCCCGGCGTCAATACGGGATA
ATACCGCGCCACATAGCAGAACTTTAAAAGTGCTCATCATTGGAAAACGTTCTTCGGGGCGAAAACTCTC
AAGGATCTTACCGCTGTTGAGATCCAGTTCGATGTAACCCACTCGTGCACCCAACTGATCTTCAGCATCT
TTTACTTTCACCAGCGTTTCTGGGTGAGCAAAAACAGGAAGGCAAAATGCCGCAAAAAAGGGAATAAGGG
CGACACGGAAATGTTGAATACTCATACTCTTCCTTTTTCAATATTATTGAAGCATTTATCAGGGTTATTG
TCTCATGAGCGGATACATATTTGAATGTATTTAGAAAAATAAACAAATAGGGGTTCCGCGCACATTTCCC
CGAAAAGTGCCACCTGACGTC
