>Addgene plasmid #36113 | mcherry Beta 3 | addgene partial sequence | sequence record 46072 | mcherry-F 5'-ccccgtaatgcagaagaaga-3'
GTACCCCGAGGACGGCGCCCTGAAGGGCGAGATCAAGCAGAGGCTGAAGCTGAAGGACGGCGGCCACTAC
GACGCTGAGGTCAAGACCACCTACAAGGCCAAGAAGCCCGTGCAGCTGCCCGGCGCCTACAACGTCAACA
TCAAGTTGGACATCACCTCCCACAACGAGGACTACACCATCGTGGAACAGTACGAACGCGCCGAGGGCCG
CCACTCCACCGGCGGCATGGACGAGCTGTACAAGGAATTCATGGGGGAGATGGAGCAGCTGAGGCAGGAG
GCGGAGCAGCTCAAGAAGCAGATTGCAGATGCCAGGAAAGCCTGTGCTGACGTTACTCTGGCAGAGCTGG
TGTCTGGCCTAGAGGTGGTGGGACGAGTCCAGATGCGGACGCGGCGGACGTTAAGGGGACACCTGGCCAA
GATTTACGCCATGCACTGGGCCACTGATTCTAAGCTGCTGGTAAGTGCCTCGCAAGATGGGAAGCTGATC
GTGTGGGACAGCTACACCACCAACAAGGTGCACGCCATCCCACTGCGCTCCTCCTGGGTCATGACCTGTG
CCTATGCCCCATCAGGGAACTTTGTGGCATGTGGGGGGCTGGACAACATGTGTTCCATCTACAACCTCAA
ATCCCGTGAGGGCAATGTCAAGGTCAGCCGGGAGCTTTCTGCTCACACAGGTTATCTCTCCTGCTGCCGC
TTCCTGGATGACAACAATATTGTGACCAGCTCGGGGGACACCACGTGTGCCTTGTGGGACATTGAGACTG
GGCAGCAGAAGACTGTATTTGTGGGACACACGGGTGACTGCATGAGCCTGGCTGTGTCTCCTGACTTCAA
TCTCTTCATTTCGGGGGCCTGTGATGCCAGTGCCAAGCTCTGGGATGTGCGAGAGGGGACCTGCCGTCAG
A
