[The description below was written by a language model from this plasmid's Addgene catalogue record.]
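Description:
mcherry Beta 3 is a mammalian expression plasmid built on the pcDNA3.1 backbone. It encodes the human G protein beta 3 subunit (GNB3) fused at its N terminus to the red fluorescent protein mCherry. The recorded total size is about 7.0 kb, made up of a 5.4 kb backbone, an 894 bp GNB3 insert, and a remainder that is presumably the mCherry coding region, which the record lists as being on the backbone. The plasmid is maintained in E. coli at high copy number under ampicillin selection. It also carries a neomycin resistance marker, so stably transfected mammalian cells can be selected with G418.

Expression is driven by the CMV promoter, a strong constitutive promoter active in most commonly used mammalian cell lines. The GNB3 sequence was inserted between EcoRI and XbaI sites, both of which remain intact, placing it downstream of and in frame with mCherry. The listed T7 forward and BGH reverse sequencing primers fit the standard pcDNA3.1 layout, in which a T7 promoter site lies upstream of the cloning region and a bovine growth hormone polyadenylation signal lies downstream. No feature table is provided to confirm these or other backbone elements.

The fusion lets the beta 3 subunit be followed by live-cell fluorescence microscopy. The associated publication examined G protein beta-gamma complexes that move reversibly from the plasma membrane to endomembranes when receptors are activated. The construct therefore suits imaging of beta subunit localization and trafficking, typically by co-expression with gamma subunits, receptors, or partners labelled in other colours.
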