Addgene plasmid #36113: mcherry Beta 3
Depositing lab: Narasimhan Gautam. Publication: A family of G protein betagamma subunits translocate reversibly from the plasma membrane to endomembranes on receptor activation. Saini DK, Kalyanaraman V, Chisari M, Gautam N. J Biol Chem. 2007 Aug 17;282(33):24099-108. Epub 2007 Jun 20. 10.1074/jbc.M701191200 PubMed 17581822.
Backbone
  Vector backbone: pcDNA3.1
  Backbone manufacturer: Invitrogen
  Backbone size w/o insert (bp): 5428
  Total vector size (bp): 7033
  Vector type: Mammalian Expression
  Selectable markers: Neomycin (select with G418)
Growth in bacteria
  Bacterial resistance: Ampicillin, 100 μg/mL
  Growth temperature: 37°C
  Growth strain: DH5alpha
  Copy number: High Copy
Gene/Insert
  Gene/Insert name: G protein beta subunit B3 (alt name: GNB3)
  Species: H. sapiens (human)
  Insert size (bp): 894
  GenBank ID: NM_002075
  Entrez Gene: GNB3 (a.k.a. CSNB1H, HG2D)
  Promoter: cmv
  Tag / fusion protein: mcherry (N terminal on backbone)
  Cloning method: Restriction Enzyme; 5′ cloning site EcoRI (not destroyed); 3′ cloning site XbaI (not destroyed)
  Sequencing primers: 5′ T7 primer; 3′ BGH reverse primer
Terms and licenses: Academic/Nonprofit Terms; Industry Terms: Not Available to Industry
How to cite: mcherry Beta 3 was a gift from Narasimhan Gautam (Addgene plasmid # 36113 ; http://n2t.net/addgene:36113 ; RRID:Addgene_36113)
